Addgene plasmid #202855: Salsa-BC14-P1B2
Purpose: Expression of barcoded reporter plasmid for PRESTO-Salsa; EGFP/BC14
Depositing lab: Noah Palm. Depositing organization: Yale University. Publication: Highly multiplexed bioactivity screening reveals human and microbiota metabolome-GPCRome interactions. Chen H, Rosen CE, Gonzalez-Hernandez JA, Song D, Potempa J, Ring AM, Palm NW. Cell. 2023 Jul 6;186(14):3095-3110.e19. doi: 10.1016/j.cell.2023.05.024. Epub 2023 Jun 14. PubMed 37321219.
Backbone
  Vector backbone: pCER206
  Vector type: Mammalian Expression
Growth in bacteria
  Bacterial resistance: Ampicillin, 100 μg/mL
  Growth temperature: 37°C
  Growth strain: DH5alpha
  Copy number: High Copy
Gene/Insert
  Gene/Insert name: EGFP/BC14
  Species: Synthetic
  Insert size (bp): 730
  Promoter: Tet Response Element (TRE)
  Cloning method: Restriction Enzyme; 5′ cloning site BsrGI (not destroyed); 3′ cloning site HindIII (not destroyed)
  Sequencing primers: 5′ Custom primer (GAAGCGCGATCACATGG)
Terms and licenses: Academic/Nonprofit Terms; Industry Terms: Not Available to Industry
How to cite: Salsa-BC14-P1B2 was a gift from Noah Palm (Addgene plasmid # 202855 ; http://n2t.net/addgene:202855 ; RRID:Addgene_202855)
