[The description below was written by a language model from this plasmid's Addgene catalogue record and pLannotate feature annotations shown in this document.]
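Description:
Salsa-BC14-P1B2 is a 5.1 kb mammalian expression plasmid built on the pCER206 backbone. It is one member of a set of barcoded reporter plasmids for PRESTO-Salsa, a highly multiplexed screening approach for GPCR bioactivity. It is propagated in E. coli as a high-copy plasmid through a ColE1/pUC-type origin and is selected with ampicillin via the β-lactamase gene and its native promoter. The annotation shows no intact mammalian selection marker. Only short fragments of lacI, SV40 large T antigen and an aminoglycoside phosphotransferase gene are detected, and these appear to be backbone remnants rather than functional parts.

The payload is a synthetic insert of about 730 bp described as EGFP/BC14, cloned between BsrGI and HindIII sites under a tetracycline response element. The feature table shows a central block of tetO repeats flanked by minimal promoters pointing in opposite directions, which suggests a bidirectional Tet-responsive arrangement. On one side, a TRE3G-type promoter fragment drives the mammalian codon-optimized EGFP coding sequence. The barcode itself is not annotated, but the cloning sites suggest it sits just downstream of EGFP, before the SV40 polyadenylation signal. On the other side, a minimal CMV promoter faces a polylinker fragment followed by a rabbit β-globin intron, exon fragment and poly(A) signal, with no coding insert annotated in that arm.

In use, a tetracycline-controlled transactivator would switch on transcription of EGFP and the barcode, so that reporter activity can be followed by fluorescence or by reading the barcode. The record does not explain how barcodes are assigned to receptors, nor what the "P1B2" label denotes.
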