Features (pLannotate 1.2.2; 17 found; start..end, strand, type, name):
      2..55      +  CDS            lacI (fragment): lac repressor; lacI; The lac repressor binds to the lac operator to inhibit transcription in E. coli. This inhibition can be relieved by adding lactose or isopropyl-β-D-thiogalactopyranoside (IPTG).
    388..443     -  polyA_signal   β-globin poly(A) signal: rabbit β-globin polyadenylation signal (Gil and Proudfoot, 1987)
    518..640     -  CDS            HBB: HBB_COLGU - Experimental evidence at transcript level: Swiss-Prot protein existence level 2. Involved in oxygen transport from the lung to the various peripheral tissues. From Colobus guereza (Mantled guereza) (Eastern black-and-white colobus monkey).
    644..1216    -  intron         β-globin intron: intron from rabbit β-globin gene
   1312..1343    -  misc_feature   MCS (fragment): pUC18/19 multiple cloning site
   1437..1475    -  promoter       minimal CMV promoter: human cytomegalovirus (CMV) immediate early promoter
   1493..1708    -  protein_bind   tetracycline response element (fragment): contains seven copies of the tetracycline operator tetO tetracycline repressor TetR
   1708..1753    +  promoter       TRE3GV promoter (fragment): 3rd-generation Tet-responsive promoter that can be activated by binding of Tet-On® 3G, optimized for retroviral and lentiviral vectors
   1829..1856    +  misc_feature   MCS (fragment): pBluescript multiple cloning site
   1861..2580    +  CDS            EGFP: the original enhanced GFP (Yang et al., 1996) mammalian codon-optimized
   2591..2613    +  misc_feature   MCS (fragment): pBluescript multiple cloning site
   2627..2761    -  polyA_signal   SV40 poly(A) signal: SV40 polyadenylation signal
   2784..2867    -  CDS            large T antigen (fragment): large T antigen from SV40 (simian virus 40)
   2861..3091    -  CDS            str (fragment): STR_KLEPN - Protein inferred from homology: Swiss-Prot protein existence level 3. The aminoglycoside phosphotransferases achieve inactivation of their antibiotic substrates by phosphorylation. From Klebsiella pneumoniae.
   3210..3314    +  promoter       AmpR promoter: bla
   3315..4175    +  CDS            AmpR: β-lactamase; bla; confers resistance to ampicillin, carbenicillin, and related antibiotics
   4346..4934    +  rep_origin     ori: high-copy-number ColE1/pMB1/pBR322/pUC origin of replication
>Addgene plasmid #202855 | Salsa-BC14-P1B2 | addgene full sequence | sequence record 413399 | Addgene NGS Result
AGCGCCCAATACGCAAACCGCCTCTCCCCGCGCGTTGGCCGATTCATTAATGCAGTCGAGGGATCTCCAT
AAGAGAAGAGGGACAGCTATGACTGGGAGTAGTCAGGAGAGGAGGAAAAATCTGGCTAGTAAAACATGTA
AGGAAAATTTTAGGGATGTTAAAGAAAAAAATAACACAAAACAAAATATAAAAAAAATCTAACCTCAAGT
CAAGGCTTTTCTATGGAATAAGGAATGGACAGCAGGGGGCTGTTTCATATACTGATGACCTCTTTATAGC
CAACCTTTGTTCATGGCAGCCAGCATATGGGCATATGTTGCCAAACTCTAAACCAAATACTCATTCTGAT
GTTTTAAATGATTTGCCCTCCCATATGTCCTTCCGAGTGAGAGACACAAAAAATTCCAACACACTATTGC
AATGAAAATAAATTTCCTTTATTAGCCAGAAGTCAGATGCTCAAGGGGCTTCATGATGTCCCCATAATTT
TTGGCAGAGGGAAAAAGATCGATCTCAGTGGTATTTGTGAGCCAGGGCATTGGCCACACCAGCCACCACC
TTCTGATAGGCAGCCTGCACCTGAGGAGTGAATTCTTTGCCAAAATGATGAGACAGCACAACAACCAGCA
CGTTGCCCAGGAGCTGTAGGAAAGAGAAGAAGGCATGAACATGGTTAGCAGAGGGGCCCGGTTTGGACTC
AGAGTATTTTATCCTCATCTCAAACAGTGTATATCATTGTAACCATAAAGAGAAAGGCAGGATGATGACC
AGGGTGTAGTTGTTTCTACCAATAAGAATATTTCCACGCCAGCCAGAATTTATATGCAGAAATATTCTAC
CTTATCATTTAATTATAACAATTGTTCTCTAAAACTGTGCTGAAGTACAATATAATATACCCTGATTGCC
TTGAAAAAAAAGTGATTAGAGAAAGTACTTACAATCTGACAAATAAACAAAAGTGAATTTAAAAATTCGT
TACAAATGCAAGCTAAAGTTTAACGAAAAAGTTACAGAAAATGAAAAGAAAATAAGAGGAGACAATGGTT
GTCAACAGAGTAGAAAGTGAAAGAAACAAAATTATCATGAGGGTCCATGGTGATACAAGGGACATCTTCC
CATTCTAAACAACACCCTGAAAACTTTGCCCCCTCCATATAACATGAATTTTACAATAGCGAAAAAGAAA
GAACAATCAAGGGTCCCCAAACTCACCCTGAAGTTCTCAGCTCTAGAGATATCGTCGAGGCCGCGCTAGC
GTTTAAACTGTCGACCTTAATTAAGAGATCTGCTCGAGGCGCGTCAGCTGACTAGAGGATCCCCGGGTAC
CGAGCTCGAATTCGGGGCCGCGGAGGCTGGATCGGTCCCGGTGTCTTCTATGGAGGTCAAAACAGCGTGG
ATGGCGTCTCCAGGCGATCTGACGGTTCACTAAACGAGCTCTGCTTATATAGGCCTCCCACCGTACACGC
CTACCTCGACCCGGGTACCGAGCTCGACTTTCACTTTTCTCTATCACTGATAGGGAGTGGTAAACTCGAC
TTTCACTTTTCTCTATCACTGATAGGGAGTGGTAAACTCGACTTTCACTTTTCTCTATCACTGATAGGGA
GTGGTAAACTCGACTTTCACTTTTCTCTATCACTGATAGGGAGTGGTAAACTCGACTTTCACTTTTCTCT
ATCACTGATAGGGAGTGGTAAACTCGACCTATATAAGCAGAGCTCGTTTAGTGAACCGTCAGATCGCCTG
GAGACGCCATCCACGCTGTTTTGACCTCCATAGAAGACACCGGGACCGATCCAGCCTCCGCGGCCCCGAA
TTCCTGCAGCGGCCGCTCTAGAACTAGTGGATCCCCGCGGATGGTGAGCAAGGGCGAGGAGCTGTTCACC
GGGGTGGTGCCCATCCTGGTCGAGCTGGACGGCGACGTAAACGGCCACAAGTTCAGCGTGTCCGGCGAGG
GCGAGGGCGATGCCACCTACGGCAAGCTGACCCTGAAGTTCATCTGCACCACCGGCAAGCTGCCCGTGCC
CTGGCCCACCCTCGTGACCACCCTGACCTACGGCGTGCAGTGCTTCAGCCGCTACCCCGACCACATGAAG
CAGCACGACTTCTTCAAGTCCGCCATGCCCGAAGGCTACGTCCAGGAGCGCACCATCTTCTTCAAGGACG
ACGGCAACTACAAGACCCGCGCCGAGGTGAAGTTCGAGGGCGACACCCTGGTGAACCGCATCGAGCTGAA
GGGCATCGACTTCAAGGAGGACGGCAACATCCTGGGGCACAAGCTGGAGTACAACTACAACAGCCACAAC
GTCTATATCATGGCCGACAAGCAGAAGAACGGCATCAAGGTGAACTTCAAGATCCGCCACAACATCGAGG
ACGGCAGCGTGCAGCTCGCCGACCACTACCAGCAGAACACCCCCATCGGCGACGGCCCCGTGCTGCTGCC
CGACAACCACTACCTGAGCACCCAGTCCGCCCTGAGCAAAGACCCCAACGAGAAGCGCGATCACATGGTC
CTGCTGGAGTTCGTGACCGCCGCCGGGATCACTCTCGGCATGGACGAGCTGTACAAGTAAGGCCAACCGT
GAATTCGATATCAAGCTTGTCGACCTAGTTCTAGAGGATCCAGACATGATAAGATACATTGATGAGTTTG
GACAAACCACAACTAGAATGCAGTGAAAAAAATGCTTTATTTGTGAAATTTGTGATGCTATTGCTTTATT
TGTAACCATTATAAGCTGCAATAAACAAGTTAACAACAACAATTGCATTCATTTTATGTTTCAGGTTCAG
GGGGAGGTGTGGGAGGTTTTTTAAAGCAAGTAAAACCTCTACAAATGTGGTATGGCTGATTATGATCCTG
CAAGCCTCGTCGTCCTGGCCGGACCACGCTATCTGTGCAAGGTCCCCGGCCCCGGACGCGCGCTCCATGA
GCAGAGCGCCCGCCGCCGAGGCGAAGACTCGGGCGGCGCCCTGCCCGTCCCACCAGGTCAACAGGCGGTA
ACCGGCCTCTTCATCGGGAATGCGCGCGACCTTCAGCATCGCCGGCATGTCCCCCTGGCGGACGGGAAGT
ATCCAGCTCGACCAAGCTGGCCGCGTCGAGTGAAGACGAAAGGGCCTCGTGATACGCCTATTTTTATAGG
TTAATGTCATGATAATAATGGTTTCTTAGACGTCAGGTGGCACTTTTCGGGGAAATGTGCGCGGAACCCC
TATTTGTTTATTTTTCTAAATACATTCAAATATGTATCCGCTCATGAGACAATAACCCTGATAAATGCTT
CAATAATATTGAAAAAGGAAGAGTATGAGTATTCAACATTTCCGTGTCGCCCTTATTCCCTTTTTTGCGG
CATTTTGCCTTCCTGTTTTTGCTCACCCAGAAACGCTGGTGAAAGTAAAAGATGCTGAAGATCAGTTGGG
TGCACGAGTGGGTTACATCGAACTGGATCTCAACAGCGGTAAGATCCTTGAGAGTTTTCGCCCCGAAGAA
CGTTTTCCAATGATGAGCACTTTTAAAGTTCTGCTATGTGGCGCGGTATTATCCCGTGTTGACGCCGGGC
AAGAGCAACTCGGTCGCCGCATACACTATTCTCAGAATGACTTGGTTGAGTACTCACCAGTCACAGAAAA
GCATCTTACGGATGGCATGACAGTAAGAGAATTATGCAGTGCTGCCATAACCATGAGTGATAACACTGCG
GCCAACTTACTTCTGACAACGATCGGAGGACCGAAGGAGCTAACCGCTTTTTTGCACAACATGGGGGATC
ATGTAACTCGCCTTGATCGTTGGGAACCGGAGCTGAATGAAGCCATACCAAACGACGAGCGTGACACCAC
GATGCCTGTAGCAATGGCAACAACGTTGCGCAAACTATTAACTGGCGAACTACTTACTCTAGCTTCCCGG
CAACAATTAATAGACTGGATGGAGGCGGATAAAGTTGCAGGACCACTTCTGCGCTCGGCCCTTCCGGCTG
GCTGGTTTATTGCTGATAAATCTGGAGCCGGTGAGCGTGGGTCTCGCGGTATCATTGCAGCACTGGGGCC
AGATGGTAAGCCCTCCCGTATCGTAGTTATCTACACGACGGGGAGTCAGGCAACTATGGATGAACGAAAT
AGACAGATCGCTGAGATAGGTGCCTCACTGATTAAGCATTGGTAACTGTCAGACCAAGTTTACTCATATA
TACTTTAGATTGATTTAAAACTTCATTTTTAATTTAAAAGGATCTAGGTGAAGATCCTTTTTGATAATCT
CATGACCAAAATCCCTTAACGTGAGTTTTCGTTCCACTGAGCGTCAGACCCCGTAGAAAAGATCAAAGGA
TCTTCTTGAGATCCTTTTTTTCTGCGCGTAATCTGCTGCTTGCAAACAAAAAAACCACCGCTACCAGCGG
TGGTTTGTTTGCCGGATCAAGAGCTACCAACTCTTTTTCCGAAGGTAACTGGCTTCAGCAGAGCGCAGAT
ACCAAATACTGTTCTTCTAGTGTAGCCGTAGTTAGGCCACCACTTCAAGAACTCTGTAGCACCGCCTACA
TACCTCGCTCTGCTAATCCTGTTACCAGTGGCTGCTGCCAGTGGCGATAAGTCGTGTCTTACCGGGTTGG
ACTCAAGACGATAGTTACCGGATAAGGCGCAGCGGTCGGGCTGAACGGGGGGTTCGTGCACACAGCCCAG
CTTGGAGCGAACGACCTACACCGAACTGAGATACCTACAGCGTGAGCTATGAGAAAGCGCCACGCTTCCC
GAAGGGAGAAAGGCGGACAGGTATCCGGTAAGCGGCAGGGTCGGAACAGGAGAGCGCACGAGGGAGCTTC
CAGGGGGAAACGCCTGGTATCTTTATAGTCCTGTCGGGTTTCGCCACCTCTGACTTGAGCGTCGATTTTT
GTGATGCTCGTCAGGGGGGCGGAGCCTATGGAAAAACGCCAGCAACGCGGCCTTTTTACGGTTCCTGGCC
TTTTGCTGGCCTTTTGCTCACATGTTCTTTCCTGCGTTATCCCCTGATTCTGTGGATAACCGTATTACCG
CCTTTGAGTGAGCTGATACCGCTCGCCGCAGCCGAACGACCGAGCGCAGCGAGTCAGTGAGCGAGGAAGC
GGAAG
