>Addgene plasmid #202855 | Salsa-BC14-P1B2 | depositor partial sequence | sequence record 393728 | BC14
GGCCAACCGT
